Addgene plasmid #131106: pANTO5
Purpose: To generate an integrative plasmid carrying the TetR/Pip-OFF system, but not the integrase
Depositing lab: Riccardo Manganelli. Depositing organization: University of Padua. Publication: Improving the stability of the TetR/Pip-OFF mycobacterial repressible promoter system. Boldrin F, Anoosheh S, Serafini A, Cioetto Mazzabo L, Palu G, Provvedi R, Manganelli R. Sci Rep. 2019 Apr 8;9(1):5783. doi: 10.1038/s41598-019-42319-2. PubMed 30962489.
Backbone
  Vector backbone: pSM128 derived plasmid (the region carrying the attB site and the integrase gene was previously removed using NheI and HindIII)
  Backbone size w/o insert (bp): 7500
  Vector type: Bacterial Expression
Growth in bacteria
  Bacterial resistance: Spectinomycin, 50 μg/mL
  Growth temperature: 37°C
  Growth strain: DH5alpha
  Copy number: Low Copy
Gene/Insert
  Gene/Insert name: tetR gene by pFRA61 (Boldrin et al 2010)
  Species: E.coli
  Cloning method: Restriction Enzyme; 5′ cloning site unknown (unknown if destroyed); 3′ cloning site unknown (unknown if destroyed)
  Sequencing primers: 5′ n/a
Resource information
  A portion of this plasmid was derived from a plasmid made by: The plasmid expresses PfurA102tetO pip and tetR genes (Tn10-derived tetR derived by pMC1s plasmid (Ehrt S.et al. (2005). Nucleic Acids Res., 33, e21). The plasmid has also the attP sequence of pMC1s plasmid.
Terms and licenses: Academic/Nonprofit Terms; Industry Terms: Not Available to Industry
Depositor comments: The plasmid also carries attP sequence belonging to pMC1s plasmid and PfurA 102 tetO- pip belonging to pFRA61 (Boldrin et al 2010).
How to cite: pANTO5 was a gift from Riccardo Manganelli (Addgene plasmid # 131106 ; http://n2t.net/addgene:131106 ; RRID:Addgene_131106)
