[The description below was written by a language model from this plasmid's Addgene catalogue record and pLannotate feature annotations shown in this document.]
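Description:
pANTO5 is a mycobacterial integrative plasmid that carries the regulatory half of the TetR/Pip-OFF repressible promoter system but deliberately lacks a phage integrase gene. It was built on a pSM128-derived backbone from which the original attachment-site/integrase region had been removed. It is maintained in E. coli through a ColE1/pMB1-type origin (the catalogue lists it as low copy, although the annotation labels the origin as the high-copy family). Selection uses an intact aadA (SmR) gene conferring spectinomycin/streptomycin resistance. This marker appears to have been inserted into a former kanamycin-resistance gene, since it is flanked by KanR fragments and by remnants of an integron-type cassette (partial int, GmR and qacE). None of these fragments is expected to be functional.

The payload consists of a full-length Tn10-type tetR coding sequence and, according to the depositor, a PfurA102tetO-pip cassette taken from pFRA61. It also includes the attP sequence from pMC1s. The feature table does not explicitly annotate pip or attP. It does show short tet-operator-containing promoter matches, rrnB terminator pieces and a mycobacteriophage excisionase fragment in the corresponding region, which is consistent with those elements. The promoter driving tetR is not stated in the record.

In this system TetR represses the tetO-bearing promoter that drives the Pip repressor, so adding a tetracycline inducer releases Pip expression. Pip then shuts off a target gene placed under a Pip-controlled promoter elsewhere in the genome. Because the plasmid has attP but no integrase, integration would require integrase supplied in trans. Afterwards the insertion cannot readily be excised, which fits the stated aim of improving the stability of the system. The sequenced record is 7,036 nt, somewhat shorter than the listed backbone size.
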