Features (pLannotate 1.2.2; 17 found; start..end, strand, type, name):
      1..621     +  CDS            tetR: TETR2_ECOLX - Experimental evidence at protein level: Swiss-Prot protein existence level 1. TetR is the repressor of the tetracycline resistance element; its N-terminal region forms a helix-turn-helix structure and binds DNA. Binding of tetracycline to TetR reduces the repressor affinity for the tetracycline resistance gene (tetA) promoter operator sites. From Escherichia coli.
    887..1192    +  CDS            KanR (fragment): aminoglycoside phosphotransferase; aph(3')-Ia; confers resistance to kanamycin in bacteria or G418 (Geneticin®) in eukaryotes
   1285..1857    -  CDS            int (fragment) (sequence partly withheld): INT2_ECOLX - Protein inferred from homology: Swiss-Prot protein existence level 3. Putative integrase believed to be involved in the insertion of antibiotic resistance genes into plasmids and transposons. From Escherichia coli.
   1943..1999    +  CDS            GmR (fragment): gentamycin acetyltransferase; aacC1; confers resistance to gentamycin
   2006..2797    +  CDS            SmR: aminoglycoside adenylyltransferase (Murphy, 1985); aadA; confers resistance to spectinomycin and streptomycin
   2961..3050    +  CDS            qacE (fragment): QACE_ECOLX - Protein inferred from homology: Swiss-Prot protein existence level 3. Multidrug exporter. Is implicated for the resistance to bacteriocidal quaternary ammonium compounds. From Escherichia coli.
   3135..3644    +  CDS            KanR (fragment): aminoglycoside phosphotransferase; aph(3')-Ia; confers resistance to kanamycin in bacteria or G418 (Geneticin®) in eukaryotes
   3785..3928    +  CDS            TRA2_ECOLX (fragment): Protein predicted: Swiss-Prot protein existence level 4. Required for transposition of transposon Tn903. From Escherichia coli.
   3975..4563    +  rep_origin     ori: high-copy-number ColE1/pMB1/pBR322/pUC origin of replication
   5317..5457    +  CDS            34.1 (fragment): VG341_BPMD2 - Protein predicted: Swiss-Prot protein existence level 4. Putative excisionase. From Mycobacterium phage D29 (Mycobacteriophage D29).
   5437..5483    -  terminator     rrnB T1 terminator: transcription terminator T1 from the E. coli rrnB gene
   5530..5547    +  misc_feature   MCS (fragment): multiple cloning site
   6422..6439    -  promoter       PLtetO-1 promoter (fragment): modified phage lambda PL promoter with tet operator sites (Lutz and Bujard, 1997)
   6447..6464    -  promoter       tight TRE promoter (fragment): Tet-responsive promoter PTight, consisting of seven tet operator sequences followed by the minimal CMV promoter
   6562..6581    -  terminator     rrnB T2 terminator (fragment): transcription terminator T2 from the E. coli rrnB gene
   6649..6669    +  terminator     rrnB T2 terminator (fragment): transcription terminator T2 from the E. coli rrnB gene
   6711..6815    +  CDS            Y4104_STRCO (fragment): Protein inferred from homology: Swiss-Prot protein existence level 3. From Streptomyces coelicolor (strain ATCC BAA-471 / A3(2) / M145).
>Addgene plasmid #131106 | pANTO5 | addgene full sequence | sequence record 266168 | Addgene NGS Result
ATGTCTAGATTAGATAAAAGTAAAGTGATTAACAGCGCATTAGAGCTGCTTAATGAGGTCGGAATCGAAG
GTTTAACAACCCGTAAACTCGCCCAGAAGCTTGGTGTAGAGCAGCCTACATTGTATTGGCATGTAAAAAA
TAAGCGGGCCCTGCTCGACGCCTTAGCCATTGAGATGTTAGATAGGCACCATACTCACTTTTGCCCTTTA
GAAGGGGAAAGCTGGCAAGATTTTTTACGTAATAACGCTAAAAGTTTTAGATGTGCTTTACTAAGTCATC
GCGATGGAGCAAAAGTACATTTAGGTACACGGCCTACAGAAAAACAGTATGAAACTCTCGAAAATCAATT
AGCCTTTTTATGCCAACAAGGTTTTTCACTAGAGAACGCGTTATATGCACTCAGCGCTGTGGGGCATTTT
ACCTTAGGTTGCGTATTGGAAGATCAAGAGCATCAAGTCGCTAAAGAAGAAAGGGAAACACCTACTACTG
ATAGTATGCCGCCATTATTACGACAAGCTATCGAATTATTTGATCACCAAGGTGCAGAGCCAGCCTTCTT
ATTCGGCCTTGAATTGATCATATGCGGATTAGAAAAACAACTTAAATGTGAAAGTGGGTCTTAATGACCA
TGGGCTAGCGCTTTAGCTAATTAATTGGGGACCCTAGAGGTCCCCTTTTTTATTTTGCGGCCCTAGTGGA
TCCGAGCTCGGTACCAAGCTTGACGCGGATCCGCATGCGGTACCAAGCTCTAGCCACCTGACGTCGGGGG
GGGGGGAAAGCCACGTTGTGTCTCAAAATCTCTGATGTTACATTGCACAAGATAAAAATATATCATCATG
AACAATAAAACTGTCTGCTTACATAAACAGTAATACAAGGGGTGTTATGAGCCATATTCAACGGGAAACG
TCTTGCTCGAGGCCGCGATTAAATTCCAACATGGATGCTGATTTATATGGGTATAAATGGGCTCGCGATA
ATGTCGGGCAATCAGGTGCGACAATCTATCGCTTGTATGGGAAGCCCCATGCGCCAGAGTTGTTTCTGAA
ACATGGCAAAGGTAGCGTTGCCAATGATGTTACAGATGAGATGGTCAGACTAAACTGGCTGACGGAATTT
ATGCCTCTTCCGACCATCAAGCATTTTATCCGTACTCCTGATGATGCATGGTTACTCACCACTGCGATCC
CCAAAATAAAAAAGGGGACCTCTAGGGTCCCCAATTAATTAGTAATATAATCTATTAAAGGTCATTCAAA
AGGTCATCCACCGGATCAATTCCCCTGCTCGCGCAGGCTGGGTGCCAAGCTCTCGGGTAACATCAAGGCC
CGATCCTTGGAGCCCTTGCCCTCCCGCACGATGATCGT
[255 nt withheld, positions 1369-1623]
CGTGGAGACCGAAACCTTGCGCTCGTTCGCCAGCCAGGACAGAAATGCCTCGACTTCGCTGCTGCCCAAG
GTTGCCGGGTGACGCACACCGTGGAAACGGATGAAGGCACGAACCCAGTGGACATAAGCCTGTTCGGTTC
GTAAGCTGTAATGCAAGTAGCGTATGCGCTCACGCAACTGGTCCAGAACCTTGACCGAACGCAGCGGTGG
TAACGGCGCAGTGGCGGTTTTCATGGCTTGTTATGACTGTTTTTTTGGGGTACAGTCTATGCCTCGGGCA
TCCAAGCAGCAAGCGCGTTACGCCGTGGGTCGATGTTTGATGTTATGGAGCAGCAACGATGTTACGCAGC
AGGGCAGTCGCCCTAAAACAAAGTTAAACATCATGAGGGAAGCGGTGATCGCCGAAGTATCGACTCAACT
ATCAGAGGTAGTTGGCGTCATCGAGCGCCATCTCGAACCGACGTTGCTGGCCGTACATTTGTACGGCTCC
GCAGTGGATGGCGGCCTGAAGCCACACAGTGATATTGATTTGCTGGTTACGGTGACCGTAAGGCTTGATG
AAACAACGCGGCGAGCTTTGATCAACGACCTTTTGGAAACTTCGGCTTCCCCTGGAGAGAGCGAGATTCT
CCGCGCTGTAGAAGTCACCATTGTTGTGCACGACGACATCATTCCGTGGCGTTATCCAGCTAAGCGCGAA
CTGCAATTTGGAGAATGGCAGCGCAATGACATTCTTGCAGGTATCTTCGAGCCAGCCACGATCGACATTG
ATCTGGCTATCTTGCTGACAAAAGCAAGAGAACATAGCGTTGCCTTGGTAGGTCCAGCGGCGGAGGAACT
CTTTGATCCGGTTCCTGAACAGGATCTATTTGAGGCGCTAAATGAAACCTTAACGCTATGGAACTCGCCG
CCCGACTGGGCTGGCGATGAGCGAAATGTAGTGCTTACGTTGTCCCGCATTTGGTACAGCGCAGTAACCG
GCAAAATCGCGCCGAAGGATGTCGCTGCCGACTGGGCAATGGAGCGCCTGCCGGCCCAGTATCAGCCCGT
CATACTTGAAGCTAGACAGGCTTATCTTGGACAAGAAGAAGATCGCTTGGCCTCGCGCGCAGATCAGTTG
GAAGAATTTGTCCACTACGTGAAAGGCGAGATCACCAAGGTAGTCGGCAAATAATGTCTAACAATTCGTT
CAAGCCGACGCCGCTTCGCGGCGCGGCTTAACTCAAGCGTTAGATGCACTAAGCACATAATTGCTCACAG
CCAAACTATCAGGTCAAGTCTGCTTTTATTATTTTTAAGCGTGCATAATAAGCCCTACACAAATTGGGAG
ATATATCATGAAAGGCTGGCTTTTTCTTGTTATCGCAATAGTTGGCGAAGTAATCGCAACATCCGCATTA
AAATCTAGCGAGGGCTTTACTAAGCTGATCCGGTGGATGACCTTTTGAATGACCTTTAATAGATTATATT
ACTAATTAATTGGGGACCCTAGAGGTCCCCTTTTTTATTTTGGGAAAACAGCATTCCAGGTATTAGAAGA
ATATCCTGATTCAGGTGAAAATATTGTTGATGCGCTGGCAGTGTTCCTGCGCCGGTTGCATTCGATTCCT
GTTTGTAATTGTCCTTTTAACAGCGATCGCGTATTTCGTCTCGCTCAGGCGCAATCACGAATGAATAACG
GTTTGGTTGATGCGAGTGATTTTGATGACGAGCGTAATGGCTGGCCTGTTGAACAAGTCTGGAAAGAAAT
GCATAATCTTTTGCCATTCTCACCGGATTCAGTCGTCACTCATGGTGATTTCTCACTTGATAACCTTATT
TTTGACGAGGGGAAATTAATAGGTTGTATTGATGTTGGACGAGTCGGAATCGCAGACCGATACCAGGATC
TTGCCATCCTATGGAACTGCCTCGGTGAGTTTTCTCCTTCATTACAGAAACGGCTTTTTCAAAAATATGG
TATTGATAATCCTGATATGAATAAATTGCAGTTTCATTTGATGCTCGATGAGTTTTTCTAATCAGAATTG
GTTAATTGGTTGTAACACTGGCAGAGCATTACGCTGACTTGACGGGACGGCGGCTTTGTTGAATAAATCG
AACTTTTGCTGAGTTGAAGGATCAGATCACGCATCTTCCCGACAACGCAGACCGTTCCGTGGCAAAGCAA
AAGTTCAAAATCACCAACTGGTCCACCTACAACAAAGCTCTCACCAACCGTGGCTCCCTCACTTTCTGGC
TGGATGATGGGGCGATTCAGGCCTGGTATGAGTCAGCAACACCTTCTTCACGAGGCAGACCTCACTAGTT
CCATGAGCGTCAGACCCCGTAGAAAAGATCAAAGGATCTTCTTGAGATCCTTTTTTTCTGCGCGTAATCT
GCTGCTTGCAAACAAAAAAACCACCGCTACCAGCGGTGGTTTGTTTGCCGGATCAAGAGCTACCAACTCT
TTTTCCGAAGGTAACTGGCTTCAGCAGAGCGCAGATACCAAATACTGTCCTTCTAGTGTAGCCGTAGTTA
GGCCACCACTTCAAGAACTCTGTAGCACCGCCTACATACCTCGCTCTGCTAATCCTGTTACCAGTGGCTG
CTGCCAGTGGCGATAAGTCGTGTCTTACCGGGTTGGACTCAAGACGATAGTTACCGGATAAGGCGCAGCG
GTCGGGCTGAACGGGGGGTTCGTGCACACAGCCCAGCTTGGAGCGAACGACCTACACCGAACTGAGATAC
CTACAGCGTGAGCTATGAGAAAGCGCCACGCTTCCCGAGGGGAGAAAGGCGGACAGGTATCCGGTAAGCG
GCAGGGTCGGAACAGGAGAGCGCACGAGGGAGCTTCCAGGGGGAAACGCCTGGTATCTTTATAGTCCTGT
CGGGTTTCGCCACCTCTGACTTGAGCGTCGATTTTTGTGATGCTCGTCAGGGGGGCGGAGCCTATGGAAA
AACGCCAGCAACGCGGCCTTTTTACGGTTCCTGGCCTTTTGCTGGCCTTTTGCTCACATGTTCTTTCCTG
CGTTATCCCCTGATTCTGTGGATAACCGTATTACCGCCTTTGAGTGAGCTGATACCGCTCGCCGCAGCCG
AACGACCGAGCGCAACGCGTGCGGCCGCGGTACCAGATCTTTGTGGATGACCTTTTATAGATTATATTAC
TAATTAATTGGGGACCCTAGAGGTCCCCTTTTTTATTTTAAAAATTTTTTCACAAAACGGTTTACAAGCA
TAAAGCTAGTGATCCTCCCGCTGCGCTGAGTCTTCAGCGATCCCCATCCGCGACGTGCCAACTAGGTCTC
CTCTCGTCGTGAACAAGGCTACCGGGTTGCAACTCCTGTGCAACTCTCAGGCTTCAACGCGCTTCTACGA
CCTGCAATTTCTTTCCACTTAGAGGATGCAGCCGAGAGGGGGTAAAAACCTATCTTGACCGGCCCATATA
TGTGGTCGGCAGACACCCATTCTTCCAAACTAGCTACGCGGGTTCGATTCCCGTCGCCCGCTCCGCTGGT
CAGAGGGTGTTTTCGCCCTCTGGCCATTTTTCTTTCCAGGGGTCTGCAACTCTTGTGCGACTCTTCTGAC
CTGGGCATACGCGGTTGCAACGCATCCCTGATCTGGCTACTTTCGATGCTGACAAACGAATAGAGCCCCC
CGCCTGCGCGAACAGACGAGGGGCATTCACACCAGATTGGAGCTGGTGCAGTGAAGAGAATAGACCGGGA
CAAGGTTGCACCGGGAGTTGCAGCGGTCGGAACCCTCGCCGTCGGCGGGCTGGCGTTCGCCCTGTCGTTC
ACGGCTCTAGCTGATCACCGCGGCCATGATGGCATAAAACGAAAGGCCCAGTCTTTCGACTGAGCCTTTC
GTTTTATTTGATGCCTGGCAGTCGATCGTACGCTAGTTAACTACGTCGACATCGATAAGCTTCGAATTCT
GCAGCTGGATCACTGTGCTCGAGCGGCCGCCAGTGTGATGGATATCTGCAGAATTCGCCCTTAAGCTTTT
AATTAATCAGGCCTGTTCGACCATCGCGTCGATGCCCGCGACGAGCAGGTCGAGGGCGAACTCGAAGTCC
CGGTCCAGCATCTCCGCCACGGTGTCGCCGCCCCGGGCCGCCATGATGTCCTGCGCGTCCTCGATGACGC
CCGCGGTGTCCGGCACCTCGGTCACCGCGGTCATCGAGTCCTGGAAGTACTCCTCCGGACTCAGCCCGGT
GTCCGCCACCCGGGCGAGGAAGCGGCCCTCGATGGTGCCGTAGCCGTAGACGAACTGGAAGACGGCCGAG
ATGGCGCCGGTCAGGCGGTGCGCGGGCAGCCCGCTGCGGCGCACGACGTTCTGCACCGCGCGGGAGAAGG
CCAGCGAGTGCGGGCCGATGTTGAGGTAGGTGCCGACCAGCCGGGACGACCAGGGGTGGCGCACCAGCAG
CGCCCGGTTCTCCCGGGCCAGGGCCCGCAGTTCCTCGCGCCAGTCGAGCCCGGCGTCCGGGTCCGGGTGG
CGCAGCTCGCCGAAGACGGCGTCCAGGGCGAGCTCGAGCAACTGGTCCTTGGTGTCGACGTACCAGTACA
CGGACATCGCGGTGACGTTCAGCTCGGCGGCCAGGCGGCGCATCGAGAACCCCGTCAGGCCCTCCGTGTC
CAGCAGCCGGACGGTGACCCCGGTGATCCGGTCCCGGTCGAGCCCGGACGGCTGCCCCCCACGGCGACCG
CCGCGCCGCCCCTCCCCCGACAGCCACACGCTGTCCCGCGGCCCCTCCCGCCCTGCCTTCGCCATGCGCA
CCTCTCCTCGACTCGCGGCCGCCACACTAGACAATATGTCTATCACTGATAGGGATCAGTTGATCTATCA
CTGATAGGGAGGCGTCTGCTAGGACCCGATCGCCCCGGGGCCGCTGGATCGTGGGATGGCGGGTGGATCA
GCCTTCGTATGTTCCGATGAGCCGGGCCTGCATGGTGGAAGGCCATCCGTCAGGATGGGATATCAAGCTT
AAGGGCGAATTCCAGCACACTGGCGGCCGTTACTAGGGCCGCTGATTAGCTAAGCAGAAGGCCATCCTGA
CGGATGCCTTTTTCGCTTTAATACTGCATGCACTCTAGAAATATTGGATCGTCGGCACCGTCACGGCCGT
GGGAGGCGGCACGATCCGCGACGTGATGATCGGCCGCATCCCCACGGTGCTGCGCAGTGAGCTCTACGCC
ATCCCGGCGTTGATCTGTGCGTTCGCACGCACAGGCCCGGTGTGAGAAGGGTCTCTGACGAGCGGGAGAA
CCCACCCGGGGTGGGCGAGTTTGTCCTGCGTGTGCTCGGTCGAGTAGGCTCTGGGAGTACCCGTGTGTAC
GACCAGCACGGCATACATCATTTCGACGCCGAGAGATTCGCCGCCCGAAATGAGCACGATCCGCATGGTA
CCATCAGGAGGAATCACTTCGCA
